Addgene plasmid #111260: pUC18T-mini-Tn7T-Gm-Pc-DsRed-Express2
Purpose: mini-Tn7 vector for insertion of DsRed-Express2 at bacterial attTn7 site
Depositing lab: Rosemarie Wilton. Depositing organization: Argonne National Laboratory. Publication: A New Suite of Plasmid Vectors for Fluorescence-Based Imaging of Root Colonizing Pseudomonads. Wilton R, Ahrendt AJ, Shinde S, Sholto-Douglas DJ, Johnson JL, Brennan MB, Kemner KM. Front Plant Sci. 2018 Feb 1;8:2242. doi: 10.3389/fpls.2017.02242. eCollection 2017. PubMed 29449848.
Backbone
  Vector backbone: pUC18T-mini-Tn7T
  Backbone manufacturer: Herbert Schweizer
  Total vector size (bp): 5779
  Vector type: Bacterial Expression
  Selectable markers: Ampicillin
Growth in bacteria
  Bacterial resistance: Gentamicin, 10 μg/mL
  Growth temperature: 37°C
  Growth strain: DH5alpha
  Copy number: High Copy
Gene/Insert
  Gene/Insert name: DsRed-Express2
  Species: Synthetic
  Promoter: Pc
  Cloning method: Gibson Cloning
  Sequencing primers: 5′ NA
Terms and licenses: Academic/Nonprofit Terms; Industry Terms: Not Available to Industry
Depositor comments: Please note that Addgene NGS results identified a 963T>A mutation in first FRT site compared to the depositing lab's sequence. The effect of this variant on FLP recombination efficiency is unknown.
How to cite: pUC18T-mini-Tn7T-Gm-Pc-DsRed-Express2 was a gift from Rosemarie Wilton (Addgene plasmid # 111260 ; http://n2t.net/addgene:111260 ; RRID:Addgene_111260)
