[The description below was written by a language model from this plasmid's Addgene catalogue record and pLannotate feature annotations shown in this document.]
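Description:
pUC18T-mini-Tn7T-Gm-Pc-DsRed-Express2 is a roughly 5.8 kb mini-Tn7 delivery plasmid built on the pUC18T-mini-Tn7T backbone. It is designed to place a constitutively expressed red fluorescent protein gene at the chromosomal attTn7 site of bacteria. The backbone carries a high-copy ColE1/pUC origin for propagation in E. coli, a β-lactamase (AmpR) gene with its own promoter, and an incP oriT that allows conjugative mobilisation into recipient strains. Short annotated remnants of lacZα, lacI, rop, bom and CmR are cloning leftovers rather than functional parts.

The transposable segment lies between the Tn7R and Tn7L ends. It contains a gentamicin acetyltransferase gene (aacC1) driven by an annotated class 1 integron Pc promoter and flanked by two FRT sites, so the marker can in principle be removed by FLP recombinase after integration. Lambda t0 and rrnB T1 terminators sit next to Tn7R, presumably insulating the element from transcription across that end. The payload is the DsRed-Express2 coding sequence preceded by a phage T7 gene 10 ribosome binding site. The catalogue names Pc as its promoter. The feature table does not annotate a second Pc element there, but it marks integron integrase fragments on either side of the reporter, and the upstream one is consistent with a Pc promoter embedded in intI1 sequence.

No transposase genes are annotated, so the Tn7 transposition functions must be supplied separately. The associated publication describes a plasmid suite for fluorescence imaging of root-colonising pseudomonads. The repository's sequencing result is one nucleotide shorter than the depositor's sequence and shows a single-base change in the first FRT site, which is then annotated only as a minimal FRT. Its effect on FLP excision is recorded as unknown.
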