Features (pLannotate 1.2.2; 22 found; start..end, strand, type, name):
    137..236     +  misc_feature   bom (fragment): basis of mobility region from pBR322
    242..310     -  CDS            lacZα (fragment): LacZα fragment of β-galactosidase; lacZ fragment
    382..580     -  mobile_element Tn7R (fragment): mini-Tn7 element (right end of the Tn7 transposon) Tn7
    584..608     -  misc_feature   MCS (fragment): pBluescript multiple cloning site
    629..723     +  terminator     lambda t0 terminator: transcription terminator from phage lambda
    733..762     +  CDS            CmR (fragment): chloramphenicol acetyltransferase confers resistance to chloramphenicol
    826..912     +  terminator     rrnB T1 terminator: Escherichia coli rrnB; transcription terminator T1 from the E. coli rrnB gene
    958..1005    +  protein_bind   FRT: FLP-mediated recombination occurs in the 8-bp core sequence TCTAGAAA (Turan and Bode, 2011). FLP recombinase from the Saccharomyces cerevisiae 2μ plasmid
   1135..1668    -  CDS            GmR: gentamycin acetyltransferase; aacC1; confers resistance to gentamycin
   1857..1885    -  promoter       Pc promoter: intI1 (promoter lies within the coding sequence); class 1 integron promoter
   1926..1973    +  protein_bind   FRT: FLP-mediated recombination occurs in the 8-bp core sequence TCTAGAAA (Turan and Bode, 2011). FLP recombinase from the Saccharomyces cerevisiae 2μ plasmid
   2173..2358    -  CDS            int (fragment): INT2_ECOLX - Protein inferred from homology: Swiss-Prot protein existence level 3. Putative integrase believed to be involved in the insertion of antibiotic resistance genes into plasmids and transposons. From Escherichia coli.
   2335..3009    -  CDS            DsRed-Express2: DsRed-Express2 is a basic (constitutively fluorescent) orange fluorescent protein published in 2008, derived from Discosoma sp.. It is reported to be a rapidly-maturing protein.
   3017..3039    -  RBS            RBS: efficient ribosome binding site from bacteriophage T7 gene 10 (Olins and Rangwala, 1989)
   3050..3271    +  CDS            int (fragment): INT2_ECOLX - Protein inferred from homology: Swiss-Prot protein existence level 3. Putative integrase believed to be involved in the insertion of antibiotic resistance genes into plasmids and transposons. From Escherichia coli.
   3296..3461    -  mobile_element Tn7L: mini-Tn7 element (left end of the Tn7 transposon) Tn7
   3494..3548    -  CDS            lacI (fragment): lac repressor; lacI; The lac repressor binds to the lac operator to inhibit transcription in E. coli. This inhibition can be relieved by adding lactose or isopropyl-β-D-thiogalactopyranoside (IPTG).
   3620..3728    -  oriT           oriT: incP origin of transfer
   3960..4548    -  rep_origin     ori: high-copy-number ColE1/pMB1/pBR322/pUC origin of replication
   4719..5579    -  CDS            AmpR: β-lactamase; bla; confers resistance to ampicillin, carbenicillin, and related antibiotics
   5580..5684    -  promoter       AmpR promoter: bla
   5779..35      +  CDS            rop (fragment) (across the origin): Rop protein, which maintains plasmids at low copy number; rop
>Addgene plasmid #111260 | pUC18T-mini-Tn7T-Gm-Pc-DsRed-Express2 | depositor full sequence | sequence record 209136 | pUC18T-mini-Tn7T-Gm-Pc-DsRed-Express2 sequence 5779 bps
TCGCGCGTTTCGGTGATGACGGTGAAAACCTCTGACACATGCAGCTCCCGGAGACGGTCACAGCTTGTCT
GTAAGCGGATGCCGGGAGCAGACAAGCCCGTCAGGGCGCGTCAGCGGGTGTTGGCGGGTGTCGGGGCTGG
CTTAACTATGCGGCATCAGAGCAGATTGTACTGAGAGTGCACCATATGCGGTGTGAAATACCGCACAGAT
GCGTAAGGAGAAAATACCGCATCAGGCGCCATTCGCCATTCAGGCTGCGCAACTGTTGGGAAGGGCGATC
GGTGCGGGCCTCTTCGCTATTACGCCAGCTAGAGGACCAGCCGCGTAACCTGGCAAAATCGGTTACGGTT
GAGTAATAAATGGATGCCCTGCGTAAGCGGGTGTGGGCGGACAATAAAGTCTTAAACTGAACAAAATAGA
TCTAAACTATGACAATAAAGTCTTAAACTAGACAGAATAGTTGTAAACTGAAATCAGTCCAGTTATGCTG
TGAAAAAGCATACTGGACTTTTGTTATGGCTAAAGCAAACTCTTCATTTTCTGAAGTGCAAATTGCCCGT
CGTATTAAAGAGGGGCGTGGGGTTCGAGGTCGACGGTATCGATAAGCTAGCTTAATTAGCTGAGCTTGGA
CTCCTGTTGATAGATCCAGTAATGACCTCAGAACTCCATCTGGATTTGTTCAGAACGCTCGGTTGCCGCC
GGGCGTTTTTTATTGGTGAGAATCCAAGCTAGACTGCGATGAGTGGCAGGGCGGGGCGTAATTTTTTTAA
GGCAGTTATTGGTGCCCTTAAACGCCTGGGGTAATGACTCTCTAGCTTGAGGCATCAAATAAAACGAAAG
GCTCAGTCGAAAGACTGGGCCTTTCGTTTTATCTGTTGTTTGTCGGTGAACGCTCTCCTGAGTAGGACAA
ATCCGCCGCTAGGAGCTTGCGGCCCGGACGATCGAATTGGGGATCTTGAAGTTCCTATTCCGAAGTTCCT
ATTCTCTAGAAAGTATAGGAACTTCAGAGCGCTTTTGAAGCTGATGTGCTTAAAAACTTACTCAATGGAA
TTCTAGATCGAATTGGCCGCGGCGTTGTGACAATTTACCGAACAACTCCGCGGCCGGGAAGCCGATCTCG
GCTTGAACGAATTGTTAGGTGGCGGTACTTGGGTCGATATCAAAGTGCATCACTTCTTCCCGTATGCCCA
ACTTTGTATAGAGAGCCACTGCGGGATCGTCACCGTAATCTGCTTGCACGTAGATCACATAAGCACCAAG
CGCGTTGGCCTCATGCTTGAGGAGATTGATGAGCGCGGTGGCAATGCCCTGCCTCCGGTGCTCGCCGGAG
ACTGCGAGATCATAGATATAGATCTCACTACGCGGCTGCTCAAACCTGGGCAGAACGTAAGCCGCGAGAG
CGCCAACAACCGCTTCTTGGTCGAAGGCAGCAAGCGCGATGAATGTCTTACTACGGAGCAAGTTCCCGAG
GTAATCGGAGTCCGGCTGATGTTGGGAGTAGGTGGCTACGTCTCCGAACTCACGACCGAAAAGATCAAGA
GCAGCCCGCATGGATTTGACTTGGTCAGGGCCGAGCCTACATGTGCGAATGATGCCCATACTTGAGCCAC
CTAACTTTGTTTTAGGGCGACTGCCCTGCTGCGTAACATCGTTGCTGCTGCGTAACATCGTTGCTGCTCC
ATAACATCAAACATCGACCCACGGCGTAACGCGCTTGCTGCTTGGATGCCCGAGGCATAGACTGTACAAA
AAAACAGTCATAACAAGCCATGAAAACCGCCACTGCGCCGTTACCACCGCTGCGTTCGGTCAAGGTTCTG
GACCAGTTGCGTGAGCGCATACGCTACTTGCATTACAGTTTACGAACCGAACAGGCTTATGTCAATTCGA
TCCATTGCTGTTGACAAAGGGAATCAGGGGATCTTGAAGTTCCTATTCCGAAGTTCCTATTCTCTAGAAA
GTATAGGAACTTCAGAGCGCTTTTGAAGCTAATTCGATCATGCATGAGCTCTGTTGCTGACTCATACCAG
GCTAGTCCGAGGAGCTTTATGCTTGTAAACCGTTTTGTGAAAAAATTTTTAAAATAAAAAAGGGGACCTC
TAGGGTCCCCAATTAATTAGTAATATAATCTATTAAAGGTCATTCAAAAGGTCATCCACCGGATCAATTC
CCCTGCTCGCGCAGGCTGGGTGCCAAGCTCTCGGGTAACATCAAGGCCCGATCCTTGGAGCCCTTGCCCT
CCCGCACGATGATCGTGCCGTGATCGAAATCCAGATCCTTGACCCGCAGTTGCAAACCCTCACTGATCCG
CTAGTCCGAGGCCTCGAGTTACTACTGGAACAGGTGGTGGCGGGCCTCGGCGCGCTCGTACTGCTCCACC
ACGGTGTAGTCCTCGTTGTGGGAGGTGATGTCCAGCTTGGAGTCCACGTAGTAGTAGCCGGGCAGCTTCA
CGGGCTTCTTGGCCATGTAGATTGACTTGAACTCCACCAGGTAGTGGCCGCCGCCCTTCAGCTTCAGCGC
CTTGTGGATCTCGCCCTTCAGCACGCCGTCGCGGGGGTACAGGCGCTCGGTGGAGGGCTCCCAGCCCAGA
GTCTTCTTCTGCATTACGGGGCCGTCGGAGGGGAAGTTCACGCCGATGAACTTCACGTGGTAGATGAAGG
TGCCGTCCTGCAGGGAGGAGTCCTGGGTCACGGTCACCACGCCGCCGTCCTCGAAGTTCATCACGCGCTC
CCACTTGAAGCCCTCGGGGAAGGACAGCTTCTTGTAGTCGGGGATGTCGGCGGGGTGCTTCACGTACACC
TTGGAGCCGTACTGGAACTGGGGGGACAGGATGTCCCAGGCGAAGGGCAGGGGGCCGCCCTTGGTCACCT
GCAGCTTGGCGGTCTGGGTGCCCTCGTAAGGCTTGCCCTCGCCCTCGCCCTCGATCTCGAACTCGTGGCC
GTTCACGGAGCCCTCCATGTGCACCTTGAAGCGCATGAAGGGCTTGATGACGTTCTCAGTGGAATTCATA
TGTATATCTCCTTCTTAAAGTTAAACAAAATTATTTCTTGAACGGGTTCGCTACCTGCATTACAGCCTAC
AGACCGAGAAGGCTTATGTCTACTGGGCCAAGGCATTTGTGTTGTGGACGGCCCGCAGCCTTGGTGGGTT
TCGACATCCGCGCGAAATGGGGCAAGCTGAAGTCGAGGGTTTTCTGACCATGCTCGCCACCGAGAAGCAA
GTGGCGCCGGCCACCCACCGGCAGGCGCTCAACGCGCTGTTGTTCTTGTATCGGCTCGCGAAGGCCTTGC
AGGCCAACCAGATAAGTGAAATCTAGTTCCAAACTATTTTGTCATTTTTAATTTTCGTATTAGCTTACGA
CGCTACACCCAGTTCCCATCTATTTTGTCACTCTTCCCTAAATAATCCTTAAAAACTCCATTTCCACCCC
TCCCAGTTCCCAACTATTTTGTCCGCCCACAGCGGGGCATTTTTCTTCCTGTTATGTTTGGGCGCTGCAT
TAATGAATCGGCCAACGCGCGGGGAGAGGCGGTTTGCGTATTGGGCGCTCTTCCGCTTCCTCGCTCACTG
ACCCGCTGCGCTCGGTCGTTCGGCTGCGGCGAGCGGTATCAGAGCTTATCGGCCAGCCTCGCAGAGCAGG
ATTCCCGTTGAGCACCGCCAGGTGCGAATAAGGGACAGTGAAGAAGGAACACCCGCTCGCGGGTGGGCCT
ACTTCACCTATCCTGCCCGGCTGACGCCGTTGGATACACCAAGGAAAGTCTACACGAACCCTTTGGCAAA
ATCCTGTATATCGTGCGAAAAAGGATGGATATACCGAAAAAATCGCTATAATGACCCCGAAGCAGGGTTA
TGCAGCGGAAAGTATACCTTAAGGAATCCCCTGATAACGCAGGAAAGAACATGTGAGCAAAAGGCCAGCA
AAAGGCCAGGAACCGTAAAAAGGCCGCGTTGCTGGCGTTTTTCCATAGGCTCCGCCCCCCTGACGAGCAT
CACAAAAATCGACGCTCGAGTCAGAGGTGGCGAAACCCGACAGGACTATAAAGATACCAGGCGTTTCCCC
CTGGAAGCTCCCTCGTGCGCTCTCCTGTTCCGACCCTGCCGCTTACCGGATACCTGTCCGCCTTTCTCCC
TTCGGGAAGCGTGGCGCTTTCTCATAGCTCACGCTGTAGGTATCTCAGTTCGGTGTAGGTCGTTCGCTCC
AAGCTGGGCTGTGTGCACGAACCCCCCGTTCAGCCCGACCGCTGCGCCTTATCCGGTAACTATCGTCTTG
AGTCCAACCCGGTAAGACACGACTTATCGCCACTGGCAGCAGCCACTGGTAACAGGATTAGCAGAGCGAG
GTATGTAGGCGGTGCTACAGAGTTCTTGAAGTGGTGGCCTAACTACGGCTACACTAGAAGGACAGTATTT
GGTATCTGCGCTCTGCTGAAGCCAGTTACCTTCGGAAAAAGAGTTGGTAGCTCTTGATCCGGCAAACAAA
CCACCGCTGGTAGCGGTGGTTTTTTTGTTTGCAAGCAGCAGATTACGCGCAGAAAAAAAGGATCTCAAGA
AGATCCTTTGATCTTTTCTACGGGGTCTGACGCTCAGTGGAACGAAAACTCACGTTAAGGGATTTTGGTC
ATGAGATTATCAAAAAGGATCTTCACCTAGATCCTTTTAAATTAAAAATGAAGTTTTAAATCAATCTAAA
GTATATATGAGTAAACTTGGTCTGACAGTTACCAATGCTTAATCAGTGAGGCACCTATCTCAGCGATCTG
TCTATTTCGTTCATCCATAGTTGCCTGACTCCCCGTCGTGTAGATAACTACGATACGGGAGGGCTTACCA
TCTGGCCCCAGTGCTGCAATGATACCGCGAGACCCACGCTCACCGGCTCCAGATTTATCAGCAATAAACC
AGCCAGCCGGAAGGGCCGAGCGCAGAAGTGGTCCTGCAACTTTATCCGCCTCCATCCAGTCTATTAATTG
TTGCCGGGAAGCTAGAGTAAGTAGTTCGCCAGTTAATAGTTTGCGCAACGTTGTTGCCATTGCTACAGGC
ATCGTGGTGTCACGCTCGTCGTTTGGTATGGCTTCATTCAGCTCCGGTTCCCAACGATCAAGGCGAGTTA
CATGATCCCCCATGTTGTGCAAAAAAGCGGTTAGCTCCTTCGGTCCTCCGATCGTTGTCAGAAGTAAGTT
GGCCGCAGTGTTATCACTCATGGTTATGGCAGCACTGCATAATTCTCTTACTGTCATGCCATCCGTAAGA
TGCTTTTCTGTGACTGGTGAGTACTCAACCAAGTCATTCTGAGAATAGTGTATGCGGCGACCGAGTTGCT
CTTGCCCGGCGTCAATACGGGATAATACCGCGCCACATAGCAGAACTTTAAAAGTGCTCATCATTGGAAA
ACGTTCTTCGGGGCGAAAACTCTCAAGGATCTTACCGCTGTTGAGATCCAGTTCGATGTAACCCACTCGT
GCACCCAACTGATCTTCAGCATCTTTTACTTTCACCAGCGTTTCTGGGTGAGCAAAAACAGGAAGGCAAA
ATGCCGCAAAAAAGGGAATAAGGGCGACACGGAAATGTTGAATACTCATACTCTTCCTTTTTCAATATTA
TTGAAGCATTTATCAGGGTTATTGTCTCATGAGCGGATACATATTTGAATGTATTTAGAAAAATAAACAA
ATAGGGGTTCCGCGCACATTTCCCCGAAAAGTGCCACCTGACGTCTAAGAAACCATTATTATCATGACAT
TAACCTATAAAAATAGGCGTATCACGAGGCCCTTTCGTC
