Features (pLannotate 1.2.2; 22 found; start..end, strand, type, name):
    137..236     +  misc_feature   bom (fragment): basis of mobility region from pBR322
    242..310     -  CDS            lacZα (fragment): LacZα fragment of β-galactosidase; lacZ fragment
    382..580     -  mobile_element Tn7R (fragment): mini-Tn7 element (right end of the Tn7 transposon) Tn7
    584..608     -  misc_feature   MCS (fragment): pBluescript multiple cloning site
    629..723     +  terminator     lambda t0 terminator: transcription terminator from phage lambda
    733..762     +  CDS            CmR (fragment): chloramphenicol acetyltransferase confers resistance to chloramphenicol
    826..912     +  terminator     rrnB T1 terminator: Escherichia coli rrnB; transcription terminator T1 from the E. coli rrnB gene
    972..1005    +  protein_bind   FRT (minimal): supports FLP-mediated excision but not integration (Turan and Bode, 2011) FLP recombinase from the Saccharomyces cerevisiae 2μ plasmid
   1135..1668    -  CDS            GmR: gentamycin acetyltransferase; aacC1; confers resistance to gentamycin
   1857..1885    -  promoter       Pc promoter: intI1 (promoter lies within the coding sequence); class 1 integron promoter
   1926..1973    +  protein_bind   FRT: FLP-mediated recombination occurs in the 8-bp core sequence TCTAGAAA (Turan and Bode, 2011). FLP recombinase from the Saccharomyces cerevisiae 2μ plasmid
   2172..2357    -  CDS            int (fragment): INT2_ECOLX - Protein inferred from homology: Swiss-Prot protein existence level 3. Putative integrase believed to be involved in the insertion of antibiotic resistance genes into plasmids and transposons. From Escherichia coli.
   2334..3008    -  CDS            DsRed-Express2: DsRed-Express2 is a basic (constitutively fluorescent) orange fluorescent protein published in 2008, derived from Discosoma sp.. It is reported to be a rapidly-maturing protein.
   3016..3038    -  RBS            RBS: efficient ribosome binding site from bacteriophage T7 gene 10 (Olins and Rangwala, 1989)
   3049..3270    +  CDS            int (fragment): INT2_ECOLX - Protein inferred from homology: Swiss-Prot protein existence level 3. Putative integrase believed to be involved in the insertion of antibiotic resistance genes into plasmids and transposons. From Escherichia coli.
   3295..3460    -  mobile_element Tn7L: mini-Tn7 element (left end of the Tn7 transposon) Tn7
   3493..3547    -  CDS            lacI (fragment): lac repressor; lacI; The lac repressor binds to the lac operator to inhibit transcription in E. coli. This inhibition can be relieved by adding lactose or isopropyl-β-D-thiogalactopyranoside (IPTG).
   3619..3727    -  oriT           oriT: incP origin of transfer
   3959..4547    -  rep_origin     ori: high-copy-number ColE1/pMB1/pBR322/pUC origin of replication
   4718..5578    -  CDS            AmpR: β-lactamase; bla; confers resistance to ampicillin, carbenicillin, and related antibiotics
   5579..5683    -  promoter       AmpR promoter: bla
   5778..35      +  CDS            rop (fragment) (across the origin): Rop protein, which maintains plasmids at low copy number; rop
>Addgene plasmid #111260 | pUC18T-mini-Tn7T-Gm-Pc-DsRed-Express2 | addgene full sequence | sequence record 215252 | Addgene NGS Result
TCGCGCGTTTCGGTGACGACGGTGAAAACCTCTGACACATGCAGCTCCCGGAGACGGTCACAGCTTGTCT
GTAAGCGGATGCCGGGAGCAGACAAGCCCGTCAGGGCGCGTCAGCGGGTGTTGGCGGGTGTCGGGGCTGG
CTTAACTATGCGGCATCAGAGCAGATTGTACTGAGAGTGCACCATATGCGGTGTGAAATACCGCACAGAT
GCGTAAGGAGAAAATACCGCATCAGGCGCCATTCGCCATTCAGGCTGCGCAACTGTTGGGAAGGGCGATC
GGTGCGGGCCTCTTCGCTATTACGCCAGCTAGAGGACCAGCCGCGTAACCTGGCAAAATCGGTTACGGTT
GAGTAATAAATGGATGCCCTGCGTAAGCAGGTGTGGGCGGACAATAAAGTCTTAAACTGAACAAAATAGA
TCTAAACTATGACAATAAAGTCTTAAACTAGACAGAATAGTTGTAAACTGAAATCAGTCCAGTTATGCTG
TGAAAAAGCATACTGGACTTTTGTTATGGCTAAAGCAAACTCTTCATTTTCTGAAGTGCAAATTGCCCGT
CGTATTAAAGAGGGGCGTGGGGTTCGAGGTCGACGGTATCGATAAGCTAGCTTAATTAGCTGAGCTTGGA
CTCCTGTTGATAGATCCAGTAATGACCTCAGAACTCCATCTGGATTTGTTCAGAACGCTCGGTTGCCGCC
GGGCGTTTTTTATTGGTGAGAATCCAAGCTAGACTGCGATGAGTGGCAGGGCGGGGCGTAATTTTTTTAA
GGCAGTTATTGGTGCCCTTAAACGCCTGGGGTAATGACTCTCTAGCTTGAGGCATCAAATAAAACGAAAG
GCTCAGTCGAAAGACTGGGCCTTTCGTTTTATCTGTTGTTTGTCGGTGAACGCTCTCCTGAGTAGGACAA
ATCCGCCGCTAGGAGCTTGCGGCCCGGACGATCGAATTGGGGATCTTGAAGTACCTATTCCGAAGTTCCT
ATTCTCTAGAAAGTATAGGAACTTCAGAGCGCTTTTGAAGCTGATGTGCTTAAAAACTTACTCAATGGAA
TTCTAGATCGAATTGGCCGCGGCGTTGTGACAATTTACCGAACAACTCCGCGGCCGGGAAGCCGATCTCG
GCTTGAACGAATTGTTAGGTGGCGGTACTTGGGTCGATATCAAAGTGCATCACTTCTTCCCGTATGCCCA
ACTTTGTATAGAGAGCCACTGCGGGATCGTCACCGTAATCTGCTTGCACGTAGATCACATAAGCACCAAG
CGCGTTGGCCTCATGCTTGAGGAGATTGATGAGCGCGGTGGCAATGCCCTGCCTCCGGTGCTCGCCGGAG
ACTGCGAGATCATAGATATAGATCTCACTACGCGGCTGCTCAAACTTGGGCAGAACGTAAGCCGCGAGAG
CGCCAACAACCGCTTCTTGGTCGAAGGCAGCAAGCGCGATGAATGTCTTACTACGGAGCAAGTTCCCGAG
GTAATCGGAGTCCGGCTGATGTTGGGAGTAGGTGGCTACGTCTCCGAACTCACGACCGAAAAGATCAAGA
GCAGCCCGCATGGATTTGACTTGGTCAGGGCCGAGCCTACATGTGCGAATGATGCCCATACTTGAGCCAC
CTAACTTTGTTTTAGGGCGACTGCCCTGCTGCGTAACATCGTTGCTGCTGCGTAACATCGTTGCTGCTCC
ATAACATCAAACATCGACCCACGGCGTAACGCGCTTGCTGCTTGGATGCCCGAGGCATAGACTGTACAAA
AAAACAGTCATAACAAGCCATGAAAACCGCCACTGCGCCGTTACCACCGCTGCGTTCGGTCAAGGTTCTG
GACCAGTTGCGTGAGCGCATACGCTACTTGCATTACAGTTTACGAACCGAACAGGCTTATGTCAATTCGA
TCCATTGCTGTTGACAAAGGGAATCAGGGGATCTTGAAGTTCCTATTCCGAAGTTCCTATTCTCTAGAAA
GTATAGGAACTTCAGAGCGCTTTTGAAGCTAATTCGATCATGCATGAGCTCTGTTGCTGACTCATACCAG
GTAGTCCGAGGAGCTTTATGCTTGTAAACCGTTTTGTGAAAAAATTTTTAAAATAAAAAAGGGGACCTCT
AGGGTCCCCAATTAATTAGTAATATAATCTATTAAAGGTCATTCAAAAGGTCATCCACCGGATCAATTCC
CCTGCTCGCGCAGGCTGGGTGCCAAGCTCTCGGGTAACATCAAGGCCCGATCCTTGGAGCCCTTGCCCTC
CCGCACGATGATCGTGCCGTGATCGAAATCCAGATCCTTGACCCGCAGTTGCAAACCCTCACTGATCCGC
TAGTCCGAGGCCTCGAGTTACTACTGGAACAGGTGGTGGCGGGCCTCGGCGCGCTCGTACTGCTCCACCA
CGGTGTAGTCCTCGTTGTGGGAGGTGATGTCCAGCTTGGAGTCCACGTAGTAGTAGCCGGGCAGCTTCAC
GGGCTTCTTGGCCATGTAGATTGACTTGAACTCCACCAGGTAGTGGCCGCCGCCCTTCAGCTTCAGCGCC
TTGTGGATCTCGCCCTTCAGCACGCCGTCGCGGGGGTACAGGCGCTCGGTGGAGGGCTCCCAGCCCAGAG
TCTTCTTCTGCATTACGGGGCCGTCGGAGGGGAAGTTCACGCCGATGAACTTCACGTGGTAGATGAAGGT
GCCGTCCTGCAGGGAGGAGTCCTGGGTCACGGTCACCACGCCGCCGTCCTCGAAGTTCATCACGCGCTCC
CACTTGAAGCCCTCGGGGAAGGACAGCTTCTTGTAGTCGGGGATGTCGGCGGGGTGCTTCACGTACACCT
TGGAGCCGTACTGGAACTGGGGGGACAGGATGTCCCAGGCGAAGGGCAGGGGGCCGCCCTTGGTCACCTG
CAGCTTGGCGGTCTGGGTGCCCTCGTAGGGCTTGCCCTCGCCCTCGCCCTCGATCTCGAACTCGTGGCCG
TTCACGGAGCCCTCCATGTGCACCTTGAAGCGCATGAAGGGCTTGATGACGTTCTCAGTGGAATTCATAT
GTATATCTCCTTCTTAAAGTTAAACAAAATTATTTCTTGAACGGGTTCGCTACCTGCATTACAGCCTACA
GACCGAGAAGGCTTATGTCTACTGGGCCAAGGCATTTGTGTTGTGGACGGCCCGCAGCCTTGGTGGGTTT
CGACATCCGCGCGAAATGGGGCAAGCTGAAGTCGAGGGTTTTCTGACCATGCTCGCCACCGAGAAGCAAG
TGGCGCCGGCCACCCACCGGCAGGCGCTCAACGCGCTGTTGTTCTTGTATCGGCTCGCGAAGGCCTTGCA
GGCCAACCAGATAAGTGAAATCTAGTTCCAAACTATTTTGTCATTTTTAATTTTCGTATTAGCTTACGAC
GCTACACCCAGTTCCCATCTATTTTGTCACTCTTCCCTAAATAATCCTTAAAAACTCCATTTCCACCCCT
CCCAGTTCCCAACTATTTTGTCCGCCCACAGCGGGGCATTTTTCTTCCTGTTATGTTTGGGCGCTGCATT
AATGAATCGGCCAACGCGCGGGGAGAGGCGGTTTGCGTATTGGGCGCTCTTCCGCTTCCTCGCTCACTGA
CCCGCTGCGCTCGGTCGTTCGGCTGCGGCGAGCGGTATCAGAGCTTATCGGCCAGCCTCGCAGAGCAGGA
TTCCCGTTGAGCACCGCCAGGTGCGAATAAGGGACAGTGAAGAAGGAACACCCGCTCGCGGGTGGGCCTA
CTTCACCTATCCTGCCCGGCTGACGCCGTTGGATACACCAAGGAAAGTCTACACGAACCCTTTGGCAAAA
TCCTGTATATCGTGCGAAAAAGGATGGATATACCGAAAAAATCGCTATAATGACCCCGAAGCAGGGTTAT
GCAGCGGAAAGTATACCTTAAGGAATCCCCTGATAACGCAGGAAAGAACATGTGAGCAAAAGGCCAGCAA
AAGGCCAGGAACCGTAAAAAGGCCGCGTTGCTGGCGTTTTTCCATAGGCTCCGCCCCCCTGACGAGCATC
ACAAAAATCGACGCTCGAGTCAGAGGTGGCGAAACCCGACAGGACTATAAAGATACCAGGCGTTTCCCCC
TGGAAGCTCCCTCGTGCGCTCTCCTGTTCCGACCCTGCCGCTTACCGGATACCTGTCCGCCTTTCTCCCT
TCGGGAAGCGTGGCGCTTTCTCATAGCTCACGCTGTAGGTATCTCAGTTCGGTGTAGGTCGTTCGCTCCA
AGCTGGGCTGTGTGCACGAACCCCCCGTTCAGCCCGACCGCTGCGCCTTATCCGGTAACTATCGTCTTGA
GTCCAACCCGGTAAGACACGACTTATCGCCACTGGCAGCAGCCACTGGTAACAGGATTAGCAGAGCGAGG
TATGTAGGCGGTGCTACAGAGTTCTTGAAGTGGTGGCCTAACTACGGCTACACTAGAAGAACAGTATTTG
GTATCTGCGCTCTGCTGAAGCCAGTTACCTTCGGAAAAAGAGTTGGTAGCTCTTGATCCGGCAAACAAAC
CACCGCTGGTAGCGGTGGTTTTTTTGTTTGCAAGCAGCAGATTACGCGCAGAAAAAAAGGATCTCAAGAA
GATCCTTTGATCTTTTCTACGGGGTCTGACGCTCAGTGGAACGAAAACTCACGTTAAGGGATTTTGGTCA
TGAGATTATCAAAAAGGATCTTCACCTAGATCCTTTTAAATTAAAAATGAAGTTTTAAATCAATCTAAAG
TATATATGAGTAAACTTGGTCTGACAGTTACCAATGCTTAATCAGTGAGGCACCTATCTCAGCGATCTGT
CTATTTCGTTCATCCATAGTTGCCTGACTCCCCGTCGTGTAGATAACTACGATACGGGAGGGCTTACCAT
CTGGCCCCAGTGCTGCAATGATACCGCGAGACCCACGCTCACCGGCTCCAGATTTATCAGCAATAAACCA
GCCAGCCGGAAGGGCCGAGCGCAGAAGTGGTCCTGCAACTTTATCCGCCTCCATCCAGTCTATTAATTGT
TGCCGGGAAGCTAGAGTAAGTAGTTCGCCAGTTAATAGTTTGCGCAACGTTGTTGCCATTGCTACAGGCA
TCGTGGTGTCACGCTCGTCGTTTGGTATGGCTTCATTCAGCTCCGGTTCCCAACGATCAAGGCGAGTTAC
ATGATCCCCCATGTTGTGCAAAAAAGCGGTTAGCTCCTTCGGTCCTCCGATCGTTGTCAGAAGTAAGTTG
GCCGCAGTGTTATCACTCATGGTTATGGCAGCACTGCATAATTCTCTTACTGTCATGCCATCCGTAAGAT
GCTTTTCTGTGACTGGTGAGTACTCAACCAAGTCATTCTGAGAATAGTGTATGCGGCGACCGAGTTGCTC
TTGCCCGGCGTCAATACGGGATAATACCGCGCCACATAGCAGAACTTTAAAAGTGCTCATCATTGGAAAA
CGTTCTTCGGGGCGAAAACTCTCAAGGATCTTACCGCTGTTGAGATCCAGTTCGATGTAACCCACTCGTG
CACCCAACTGATCTTCAGCATCTTTTACTTTCACCAGCGTTTCTGGGTGAGCAAAAACAGGAAGGCAAAA
TGCCGCAAAAAAGGGAATAAGGGCGACACGGAAATGTTGAATACTCATACTCTTCCTTTTTCAATATTAT
TGAAGCATTTATCAGGGTTATTGTCTCATGAGCGGATACATATTTGAATGTATTTAGAAAAATAAACAAA
TAGGGGTTCCGCGCACATTTCCCCGAAAAGTGCCACCTGACGTCTAAGAAACCATTATTATCATGACATT
AACCTATAAAAATAGGCGTATCACGAGGCCCTTTCGTC
